Addgene plasmid #20026: pENTR4-myc-nuc (w556-1)
Purpose: (Empty Backbone) Gateway entry vector for nuclear targeting of domains (C-term NLS, myc tags)
Depositing lab: Eric Campeau & Paul Kaufman. Depositing organization: University of Massachusetts, Worcester. Publication: A versatile viral system for expression and depletion of proteins in mammalian cells. Campeau E, Ruhl VE, Rodier F, Smith CL, Rahmberg BL, Fuss JO, Campisi J, Yaswen P, Cooper PK, Kaufman PD.. PLoS One. 2009 Aug 6;4(8):e6529. 10.1371/journal.pone.0006529 PubMed 19657394.
Backbone
  Vector backbone: pENTR4
  Backbone manufacturer: Invitrogen
  Backbone size (bp): 2449
  Vector type: Mammalian Expression ; Gateway Entry vector
Growth in bacteria
  Bacterial resistance: Kanamycin, 50 μg/mL
  Growth temperature: 37°C
  Growth strain: DH5alpha
  Growth instructions: TOP10F', 37oC
  Copy number: High Copy
Gene/Insert
  Gene/Insert name: no insert
  Tag / fusion protein: NLS (C terminal on backbone); Myc (C terminal on backbone)
  Cloning method: Gateway Cloning; 5′ cloning site Nco I (not destroyed); 3′ cloning site Bam HI (destroyed during cloning)
  Sequencing primers: 5′ ENTRforw; 3′ ENTRrev
Resource information
  A portion of this plasmid was derived from a plasmid made by: Nuc-myc derived from pCMV/myc/nuc (Invitrogen)
Terms and licenses: Academic/Nonprofit Terms; Industry Terms: Not Available to Industry
How to cite: pENTR4-myc-nuc (w556-1) was a gift from Eric Campeau & Paul Kaufman (Addgene plasmid # 20026 ; http://n2t.net/addgene:20026 ; RRID:Addgene_20026)
