[The description below was written by a language model from this plasmid's Addgene catalogue record and pLannotate feature annotations shown in this document.]
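Description:
pENTR4-myc-nuc (w556-1) is an empty Gateway entry vector built on the Invitrogen pENTR4 backbone, about 2.45 kb in total, designed to add a C-terminal nuclear targeting module to a protein or protein domain of interest. It is maintained in E. coli as a high-copy plasmid through a ColE1/pUC-type origin and selected with kanamycin via an aph(3')-Ia (KanR) gene. The rrnB T1 and T2 transcription terminators sit upstream of the cloning region, where they insulate it from read-through transcription originating in the backbone.

The functional region lies between attL1 and attL2, the recombination sites used in the LR Clonase reaction to move the cassette into an attR-containing destination vector. Between these sites the feature tables show three tandem copies of the SV40 large T antigen nuclear localization signal. The catalogue entry also lists a C-terminal Myc epitope tag, but neither annotation picks it up as a separate feature. The record states that this nuc-myc module was derived from pCMV/myc/nuc. A coding sequence is inserted upstream of the tags, with NcoI listed as the retained 5′ cloning site and BamHI as a 3′ site destroyed during construction, so that the resulting fusion carries the NLS repeats and Myc tag at its C terminus.

The entry vector carries no annotated promoter, so mammalian expression depends on the destination vector chosen. The associated work describes a viral system for expressing and depleting proteins in mammalian cells. The two sequence records agree on content apart from numbering and minor annotation differences.
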