Features (pLannotate 1.2.2; 9 found; start..end, strand, type, name):
      1..589     +  rep_origin     ori: high-copy-number ColE1/pMB1/pBR322/pUC origin of replication
    757..800     +  terminator     rrnB T1 terminator: Escherichia coli rrnB; transcription terminator T1 from the E. coli rrnB gene
    932..959     +  terminator     rrnB T2 terminator: transcription terminator T2 from the E. coli rrnB gene
   1009..1108    +  protein_bind   attL1: mutant version of attL; recombination site for the Gateway® LR reaction LR Clonase™
   1168..1188    +  CDS            SV40 NLS: nuclear localization signal of SV40 (simian virus 40) large T antigen
   1192..1212    +  CDS            SV40 NLS: nuclear localization signal of SV40 (simian virus 40) large T antigen
   1216..1236    +  CDS            SV40 NLS: nuclear localization signal of SV40 (simian virus 40) large T antigen
   1330..1429    -  protein_bind   attL2: mutant version of attL; recombination site for the Gateway® LR reaction LR Clonase™
   1552..2361    +  CDS            KanR: aminoglycoside phosphotransferase; aph(3')-Ia; confers resistance to kanamycin in bacteria or G418 (Geneticin®) in eukaryotes
>Addgene plasmid #20026 | pENTR4-myc-nuc (w556-1) | addgene full sequence | sequence record 447043 | Addgene Long Read Sequencing Result
TTGAGATCCTTTTTTTCTGCGCGTAATCTGCTGCTTGCAAACAAAAAAACCACCGCTACCAGCGGTGGTT
TGTTTGCCGGATCAAGAGCTACCAACTCTTTTTCCGAAGGTAACTGGCTTCAGCAGAGCGCAGATACCAA
ATACTGTTCTTCTAGTGTAGCCGTAGTTAGGCCACCACTTCAAGAACTCTGTAGCACCGCCTACATACCT
CGCTCTGCTAATCCTGTTACCAGTGGCTGCTGCCAGTGGCGATAAGTCGTGTCTTACCGGGTTGGACTCA
AGACGATAGTTACCGGATAAGGCGCAGCGGTCGGGCTGAACGGGGGGTTCGTGCACACAGCCCAGCTTGG
AGCGAACGACCTACACCGAACTGAGATACCTACAGCGTGAGCTATGAGAAAGCGCCACGCTTCCCGAAGG
GAGAAAGGCGGACAGGTATCCGGTAAGCGGCAGGGTCGGAACAGGAGAGCGCACGAGGGAGCTTCCAGGG
GGAAACGCCTGGTATCTTTATAGTCCTGTCGGGTTTCGCCACCTCTGACTTGAGCGTCGATTTTTGTGAT
GCTCGTCAGGGGGGCGGAGCCTATGGAAAAACGCCAGCAACGCGGCCTTTTTACGGTTCCTGGCCTTTTG
CTGGCCTTTTGCTCACATGTTCTTTCCTGCGTTATCCCCTGATTCTGTGGATAACCGTATTACCGCTAGC
ATGGATCTCGGGGACGTCTAACTACTAAGCGAGAGTAGGGAACTGCCAGGCATCAAATAAAACGAAAGGC
CCAGTCTTCCGACTGAGCCTTTCGTTTTATCTGTTGTTTGTCGGTGAACGCTCTCCTGAGTAGGACAAAT
CCGCCGGGAGCGGATTTGAACGTTGTGAAGCAACGGCCCGGAGGGTGGCGGGCAGGACGCCCGCCATAAA
CTGCCAGGCATCAAACTAAGCAGAAGGCCATCCTGACGGATGGCCTTTTTGCGTTTCTACAAACTCTTCC
TGTTAGTTAGTTACTTAAGCTCGGGCCCCAAATAATGATTTTATTTTGACTGATAGTGACCTGTTCGTTG
CAACAAATTGATAAGCAATGCTTTTTTATAATGCCAACTTTGTACAAAAAAGCAGGCTCCACCATGGCCC
AGGTGCAGCTGCAGGTCGACCTCGAGATCAAACGGGCGGCCGCAGATCCAAAAAAGAAGAGAAAGGTAGA
TCCAAAAAAGAAGAGAAAGGTAGATCCAAAAAAGAAGAGAAAGGTAGATACGGCCGCAGAACAAAAACTC
ATCTCAGAAGAGGATCTGAATGGGGCCGCATAGTCTAGAAGCTCGCTGATCCGGTACCGAATTATCTAGA
CCCAGCTTTCTTGTACAAAGTTGGCATTATAAGAAAGCATTGCTTATCAATTTGTTGCAACGAACAGGTC
ACTATCAGTCAAAATAAAATCATTATTTGCCATCCAGCTGCAGCTCTGGCCCGTGTCTCAAAATCTCTGA
TGTTACATTGCACAAGATAAAAATATATCATCATGAACAATAAAACTGTCTGCTTACATAAACAGTAATA
CAAGGGGTGTTATGAGCCATATTCAACGGGAAACGTCGAGGCCGCGATTAAATTCCAACATGGATGCTGA
TTTATATGGGTATAAATGGGCTCGCGATAATGTCGGGCAATCAGGTGCGACAATCTATCGCTTGTATGGG
AAGCCCGATGCGCCAGAGTTGTTTCTGAAACATGGCAAAGGTAGCGTTGCCAATGATGTTACAGATGAGA
TGGTCAGACTAAACTGGCTGACGGAATTTATGCCTCTTCCGACCATCAAGCATTTTATCCGTACTCCTGG
TGATGCATGGTTACTCACCACTGCGATCCCCGGAAAAACAGCATTCCAGGTATTAGAAGAATATCCTGAT
TCAGGTGAAAATATTGTTGATGCGCTGGCAGTGTTCCTGCGCCGGTTGCATTCGATTCCTGTTTGTAATT
GTCCTTTTAACAGCGATCGCGTATTTCGTCTCGCTCAGGCGCAATCACGAATGAATAACGGTTTGGTTGA
TGCGAGTGATTTTGATGACGAGCGTAATGGCTGGCCTGTTGAACAAGTCTGGAAAGAAATGCATAAACTT
TTGCCATTCTCACCGGATTCAGTCGTCACTCATGGTGATTTCTCACTTGATAACCTTATTTTTGACGAGG
GGAAATTAATAGGTTGTATTGATGTTGGACGAGTCGGAATCGCAGACCGATACCAGGATCTTGCCATCCT
ATGGAACTGCCTCGGTGAGTTTTCTCCTTCATTACAGAAACGGCTTTTTCAAAAATATGGTATTGATAAT
CCTGATATGAATAAATTGCAGTTTCATTTGATGCTCGATGAGTTTTTCTAATCAGAATTGGTTAATTGGT
TGTAACATTATTCAGATTGGGCCCCGTTCCACTGAGCGTCAGACCCCGTAGAAAAGATCAAAGGATCTTC
