Features (pLannotate 1.2.2; 10 found; start..end, strand, type, name):
      1..46      +  rep_origin     RSF ori (fragment): Plasmids containing the RSF 1030 origin of replication can be propagated in E. coli cells that contain additional plasmids with compatible origins.
    106..149     -  terminator     rrnB T1 terminator: Escherichia coli rrnB; transcription terminator T1 from the E. coli rrnB gene
    281..308     +  terminator     rrnB T2 terminator: transcription terminator T2 from the E. coli rrnB gene
    358..457     +  protein_bind   attL1: mutant version of attL; recombination site for the Gateway® LR reaction LR Clonase™
    517..537     +  CDS            SV40 NLS: nuclear localization signal of SV40 (simian virus 40) large T antigen
    541..561     +  CDS            SV40 NLS: nuclear localization signal of SV40 (simian virus 40) large T antigen
    565..585     +  CDS            SV40 NLS: nuclear localization signal of SV40 (simian virus 40) large T antigen
    680..777     -  protein_bind   attL2: mutant version of attL; recombination site for the Gateway® LR reaction LR Clonase™
    900..1709    +  CDS            KanR: aminoglycoside phosphotransferase; aph(3')-Ia; confers resistance to kanamycin in bacteria or G418 (Geneticin®) in eukaryotes
   1799..2387    +  rep_origin     ori: high-copy-number ColE1/pMB1/pBR322/pUC origin of replication
>Addgene plasmid #20026 | pENTR4-myc-nuc (w556-1) | analyzer sequence | sequence record 9448
CTTTCCTGCGTTATCCCCTGATTCTGTGGATAACCGTATTACCGCTAGCATGGATCTCGGGGACGTCTAA
CTACTAAGCGAGAGTAGGGAACTGCCAGGCATCAAATAAAACGAAAGGCTCAGTCGGAAGACTGGGCCTT
TCGTTTTATCTGTTGTTTGTCGGTGAACGCTCTCCTGAGTAGGACAAATCCGCCGGGAGCGGATTTGAAC
GTTGTGAAGCAACGGCCCGGAGGGTGGCGGGCAGGACGCCCGCCATAAACTGCCAGGCATCAAACTAAGC
AGAAGGCCATCCTGACGGATGGCCTTTTTGCGTTTCTACAAACTCTTCCTGTTAGTTAGTTACTTAAGCT
CGGGCCCCAAATAATGATTTTATTTTGACTGATAGTGACCTGTTCGTTGCAACAAATTGATAAGCAATGC
TTTTTTATAATGCCAACTTTGTACAAAAAAGCAGGCTCCACCATGGCCCAGGTGCAGCTGCAGGTCGACC
TCGAGATCAAACGGGCGGCCGCAGATCCAAAAAAGAAGAGAAAGGTAGATCCAAAAAAGAAGAGAAAGGT
AGATCCAAAAAAGAAGAGAAAGGTAGATACGGCCGCAGAACAAAAACTCATCTCAGAAGAGGATCTGAAT
GGGGCCGCATAGTCTAGAAGCTCGCTGATCCGGTACCGAATTATCTAGACCAGCTTTCTTGTACAAAGTT
GGCATTATAAGAAAGCATTGCTTATCAATTTGTTGCAACGAACAGGTCACTATCAGTCAAAATAAAATCA
TTATTTGCCATCCAGCTGCAGCTCTGGCCCGTGTCTCAAAATCTCTGATGTTACATTGCACAAGATAAAA
ATATATCATCATGAACAATAAAACTGTCTGCTTACATAAACAGTAATACAAGGGGTGTTATGAGCCATAT
TCAACGGGAAACGTCGAGGCCGCGATTAAATTCCAACATGGATGCTGATTTATATGGGTATAAATGGGCT
CGCGATAATGTCGGGCAATCAGGTGCGACAATCTATCGCTTGTATGGGAAGCCCGATGCGCCAGAGTTGT
TTCTGAAACATGGCAAAGGTAGCGTTGCCAATGATGTTACAGATGAGATGGTCAGACTAAACTGGCTGAC
GGAATTTATGCCTCTTCCGACCATCAAGCATTTTATCCGTACTCCTGGTGATGCATGGTTACTCACCACT
GCGATCCCCGGAAAAACAGCATTCCAGGTATTAGAAGAATATCCTGATTCAGGTGAAAATATTGTTGATG
CGCTGGCAGTGTTCCTGCGCCGGTTGCATTCGATTCCTGTTTGTAATTGTCCTTTTAACAGCGATCGCGT
ATTTCGTCTCGCTCAGGCGCAATCACGAATGAATAACGGTTTGGTTGATGCGAGTGATTTTGATGACGAG
CGTAATGGCTGGCCTGTTGAACAAGTCTGGAAAGAAATGCATAAACTTTTGCCATTCTCACCGGATTCAG
TCGTCACTCATGGTGATTTCTCACTTGATAACCTTATTTTTGACGAGGGGAAATTAATAGGTTGTATTGA
TGTTGGACGAGTCGGAATCGCAGACCGATACCAGGATCTTGCCATCCTATGGAACTGCCTCGGTGAGTTT
TCTCCTTCATTACAGAAACGGCTTTTTCAAAAATATGGTATTGATAATCCTGATATGAATAAATTGCAGT
TTCATTTGATGCTCGATGAGTTTTTCTAATCAGAATTGGTTAATTGGTTGTAACATTATTCAGATTGGGC
CCCGTTCCACTGAGCGTCAGACCCCGTAGAAAAGATCAAAGGATCTTCTTGAGATCCTTTTTTTCTGCGC
GTAATCTGCTGCTTGCAAACAAAAAAACCACCGCTACCAGCGGTGGTTTGTTTGCCGGATCAAGAGCTAC
CAACTCTTTTTCCGAAGGTAACTGGCTTCAGCAGAGCGCAGATACCAAATACTGTTCTTCTAGTGTAGCC
GTAGTTAGGCCACCACTTCAAGAACTCTGTAGCACCGCCTACATACCTCGCTCTGCTAATCCTGTTACCA
GTGGCTGCTGCCAGTGGCGATAAGTCGTGTCTTACCGGGTTGGACTCAAGACGATAGTTACCGGATAAGG
CGCAGCGGTCGGGCTGAACGGGGGGTTCGTGCACACAGCCCAGCTTGGAGCGAACGACCTACACCGAACT
GAGATACCTACAGCGTGAGCTATGAGAAAGCGCCACGCTTCCCGAAGGGAGAAAGGCGGACAGGTATCCG
GTAAGCGGCAGGGTCGGAACAGGAGAGCGCACGAGGGAGCTTCCAGGGGGAAACGCCTGGTATCTTTATA
GTCCTGTCGGGTTTCGCCACCTCTGACTTGAGCGTCGATTTTTGTGATGCTCGTCAGGGGGGCGGAGCCT
ATGGAAAAACGCCAGCAACGCGGCCTTTTTACGGTTCCTGGCCTTTTGCTGGCCTTTTGCTCACATGTT
