>Addgene plasmid #20026 | pENTR4-myc-nuc (w556-1) | addgene partial sequence | sequence record 25969 | 20026 with pENTR-F
TTCGTTGCAACAAATTGATAAGCAATGCTTTTTTTATAATGCCAACTTTGTACAAAAAAGCAGGCTCCAC
CATGGCCCAGGTGCAGCTGCAGGTCGACCTCGAGATCAAACGGGCGGCCGCAGATCCAAAAAAGAAGAGA
AAGGTAGATCCAAAAAAGAAGAGAAAGGTAGATCCAAAAAAGAAGAGAAAGGTAGATACGGCCGCAGAAC
AAAAACTCATCTCAGAAGAGGATCTGAATGGGGCCGCATAGTCTAGAAGCTCGCTGATCCGGTACCGAAT
TATCTAGACCCAGCTTTCTTGTACAAAGTTGGCATTATAAGAAAGCATTGCTTATCAATTTGTTGCAACG
AACAGGTCACTATCAGTCAAAATAAAATCATTATTTGCCATCCAGNTGCAGCTCTGGCCCGTGTCTCAAA
ATCTCTGATGTTACATTGCACAAGATAAAAATATATCATCATGAACAATAAAACTGTCTGCTTACATAAA
CAGTAATACAAGGGGTGTTATGAGCCATATTCAACGGGAAACGTCGAGGCCGCGATTAAATTCCAACATG
GATGCTGATTTATATGGGTATAAATGGGCTCGCGATAATGTCGGGCAATCAGGTGCGACA
